Addgene plasmid #194855: EGFP-MYO10-FERM-ITGBD
Purpose: Express EGFP-MYO10 with mutations (S2001_F2002insA/T2009D) that interfere with ITGB binding in mammalian cells.
Depositing lab: Guillaume Jacquemet. Depositing organization: Abo Akademi University. Publication: Myosin-X and talin modulate integrin activity at filopodia tips. Miihkinen M, Gronloh MLB, Popovic A, Vihinen H, Jokitalo E, Goult BT, Ivaska J, Jacquemet G. Cell Rep. 2021 Sep 14;36(11):109716. doi: 10.1016/j.celrep.2021.109716. PubMed 34525374.
Backbone
  Vector backbone: EGFPC1
  Vector type: Mammalian Expression
Growth in bacteria
  Bacterial resistance: Kanamycin, 50 μg/mL
  Growth temperature: 37°C
  Growth strain: DH5alpha
  Copy number: High Copy
Gene/Insert
  Gene/Insert name: MYO10 S2001_F2002insA/T2009D (alt name: myosin X)
  Species: H. sapiens (human)
  Mutation: MYO10 has the following mutations S2001_F2002insA/T2009D. These mutations were introduced to inhibit binding to ITGB1.
  Entrez Gene: MYO10 (a.k.a. MyoX)
  Promoter: CMV
  Tag / fusion protein: EGFP (N terminal on insert)
  Cloning method: Unknown
  Sequencing primers: 5′ EGFP-C
Resource information
  A portion of this plasmid was derived from a plasmid made by: The original EGFPC1-hMyoX plasmid (Addgene plasmid # 47608) was created by Emanuel Strehler.
Terms and licenses: Academic/Nonprofit Terms; Industry Terms: Not Available to Industry
Depositor comments: The EGFP-MYO10I/TGBD construct was generated by replacing the wild-type MYO10-FERM domain (boundaries 1504-2056 in MYO10) with an MYO10 FERM domain containing the required mutations (S2001_F2002insA/T2009D) using a gene block (IDT). The gene block was inserted in EGFP-MYO10 using the PvuI and XbaI restriction sites.
How to cite: EGFP-MYO10-FERM-ITGBD was a gift from Guillaume Jacquemet (Addgene plasmid # 194855 ; http://n2t.net/addgene:194855 ; RRID:Addgene_194855)
