[The description below was written by a language model from this plasmid's Addgene catalogue record and pLannotate feature annotations shown in this document.]
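Description:
EGFP-MYO10-FERM-ITGBD is a mammalian expression plasmid of about 11 kb built on the EGFPC1 backbone. It encodes human myosin-X (MYO10) fused at its N-terminus to EGFP and carrying FERM-domain mutations intended to disrupt integrin beta binding. Transcription is driven by the human cytomegalovirus immediate early enhancer and promoter and terminated by an SV40 polyadenylation signal. The EGFP coding sequence is followed by a short linker derived from the multiple cloning site and then the MYO10 open reading frame of roughly 6.2 kb. The annotation software also flags small fragments resembling a His tag, SV40 large T antigen and a ble gene. These are partial matches rather than recorded functional elements of the design.

The plasmid replicates at high copy in E. coli from a ColE1/pUC-type origin and also carries an f1 phage origin. A single NeoR/KanR (aminoglycoside phosphotransferase) gene sits behind tandem bacterial (bla) and SV40 early promoters, with an HSV TK polyadenylation signal. It therefore provides kanamycin selection in bacteria and can confer G418 resistance in mammalian cells.

According to the depositor, the construct was derived from an existing EGFPC1-hMyoX plasmid. The wild-type FERM domain (residues 1504–2056) was replaced with a synthetic fragment carrying an alanine insertion between S2001 and F2002 together with a T2009D substitution, cloned through PvuI and XbaI sites. These changes were introduced to inhibit binding to ITGB1. The plasmid allows fluorescent tracking of an integrin-binding-deficient MYO10 alongside the wild-type fusion, and the associated work concerns how myosin-X and talin modulate integrin activity at filopodia tips.
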