Features (pLannotate 1.2.2; 15 found; start..end, strand, type, name):
     61..364     +  enhancer       CMV enhancer: human cytomegalovirus immediate early enhancer
    365..568     +  promoter       CMV promoter: human cytomegalovirus (CMV) immediate early promoter
    613..1329    +  CDS            EGFP: EGFP is a basic (constitutively fluorescent) green fluorescent protein published in 1996, derived from Aequorea victoria. It is reported to be a rapidly-maturing weak dimer with moderate acid sensitivity.
   1371..1390    +  CDS            9xHis (fragment): 9xHis affinity tag
   1408..1449    +  misc_feature   MCS (fragment): multiple cloning site
   1450..7626    +  CDS            MYO10: MYO10_HUMAN - Also known as KIAA0799. Experimental evidence at protein level: Swiss-Prot protein existence level 1. [Isoform Headless]: Functions as a dominant-negative regulator of isoform 1, suppressing its filopodia-inducing and axon outgrowth-promoting activities. In hippocampal neurons, it increases VASP retention in spine heads to induce spine formation and spine head expansion (By similarity). From Homo sapiens (Human).
   7646..7730    +  CDS            large T antigen (fragment): large T antigen from SV40 (simian virus 40)
   7753..7874    +  polyA_signal   SV40 poly(A) signal: SV40 polyadenylation signal
   7908..8336    -  rep_origin     f1 ori (sequence partly withheld): f1 bacteriophage origin of replication; arrow indicates direction of (+) strand synthesis
   8363..8467    +  promoter       AmpR promoter: bla
   8469..8826    +  promoter       SV40 promoter: SV40 enhancer and early promoter
   8861..9655    +  CDS            NeoR/KanR: aminoglycoside phosphotransferase from Tn5; aph(3')-II (or nptII); confers resistance to neomycin, kanamycin, and G418 (Geneticin®)
   9676..9828    +  CDS            ble (fragment): BLE_KLEPN - Experimental evidence at protein level: Swiss-Prot protein existence level 1. Binding protein with a strong affinity to the bleomycin family of antibiotics. Binds to CL990; an antimitotic-antibiotic compound. From Klebsiella pneumoniae.
   9887..9934    +  polyA_signal   HSV TK poly(A) signal: herpes simplex virus thymidine kinase polyadenylation signal (Cole and Stacy, 1985)
  10263..10851   +  rep_origin     ori: high-copy-number ColE1/pMB1/pBR322/pUC origin of replication
>Addgene plasmid #194855 | EGFP-MYO10-FERM-ITGBD | addgene full sequence | sequence record 389000 | Addgene NGS Result
TAGTTATTAATAGTAATCAATTACGGGGTCATTAGTTCATAGCCCATATATGGAGTTCCGCGTTACATAA
CTTACGGTAAATGGCCCGCCTGGCTGACCGCCCAACGACCCCCGCCCATTGACGTCAATAATGACGTATG
TTCCCATAGTAACGCCAATAGGGACTTTCCATTGACGTCAATGGGTGGAGTATTTACGGTAAACTGCCCA
CTTGGCAGTACATCAAGTGTATCATATGCCAAGTACGCCCCCTATTGACGTCAATGACGGTAAATGGCCC
GCCTGGCATTATGCCCAGTACATGACCTTATGGGACTTTCCTACTTGGCAGTACATCTACGTATTAGTCA
TCGCTATTACCATGGTGATGCGGTTTTGGCAGTACATCAATGGGCGTGGATAGCGGTTTGACTCACGGGG
ATTTCCAAGTCTCCACCCCATTGACGTCAATGGGAGTTTGTTTTGGCACCAAAATCAACGGGACTTTCCA
AAATGTCGTAACAACTCCGCCCCATTGACGCAAATGGGCGGTAGGCGTGTACGGTGGGAGGTCTATATAA
GCAGAGCTGGTTTAGTGAACCGTCAGATCCGCTAGCGCTACCGGTCGCCACCATGGTGAGCAAGGGCGAG
GAGCTGTTCACCGGGGTGGTGCCCATCCTGGTCGAGCTGGACGGCGACGTAAACGGCCACAAGTTCAGCG
TGTCCGGCGAGGGCGAGGGCGATGCCACCTACGGCAAGCTGACCCTGAAGTTCATCTGCACCACCGGCAA
GCTGCCCGTGCCCTGGCCCACCCTCGTGACCACCCTGACCTACGGCGTGCAGTGCTTCAGCCGCTACCCC
GACCACATGAAGCAGCACGACTTCTTCAAGTCCGCCATGCCCGAAGGCTACGTCCAGGAGCGCACCATCT
TCTTCAAGGACGACGGCAACTACAAGACCCGCGCCGAGGTGAAGTTCGAGGGCGACACCCTGGTGAACCG
CATCGAGCTGAAGGGCATCGACTTCAAGGAGGACGGCAACATCCTGGGGCACAAGCTGGAGTACAACTAC
AACAGCCACAACGTCTATATCATGGCCGACAAGCAGAAGAACGGCATCAAGGTGAACTTCAAGATCCGCC
ACAACATCGAGGACGGCAGCGTGCAGCTCGCCGACCACTACCAGCAGAACACCCCCATCGGCGACGGCCC
CGTGCTGCTGCCCGACAACCACTACCTGAGCACCCAGTCCGCCCTGAGCAAAGACCCCAACGAGAAGCGC
GATCACATGGTCCTGCTGGAGTTCGTGACCGCCGCCGGGATCACTCTCGGCATGGACGAGCTGTACAAGT
CCGGACTCAGATCCTACCCCTATGATGTGCCTGACTATGCCCACCACCACCACCACCACCTGGTGCCCAG
GGGCAGCAGATCTCGAGCTCAAGCTTCGAATTCTGCAGTCGACGGTACCATGGATAACTTCTTCACCGAG
GGAACACGGGTCTGGCTGAGAGAAAATGGCCAGCATTTTCCAAGTACTGTAAATTCCTGTGCAGAAGGCA
TCGTCGTCTTCCGGACAGACTATGGTCAGGTATTCACTTACAAGCAGAGCACAATTACCCACCAGAAGGT
GACTGCTATGCACCCCACGAACGAGGAGGGCGTGGATGACATGGCGTCCTTGACAGAGCTCCATGGCGGC
TCCATCATGTATAACTTATTCCAGCGGTATAAGAGAAATCAAATATATACCTACATCGGCTCCATCCTGG
CCTCCGTGAACCCCTACCAGCCCATCGCCGGGCTGTACGAGCCTGCCACCATGGAGCAGTACAGCCGGCG
CCACCTGGGCGAGCTGCCCCCGCACATCTTCGCCATCGCCAACGAGTGCTACCGCTGCCTGTGGAAGCGC
TACGACAACCAGTGCATCCTCATCAGTGGTGAAAGTGGGGCAGGTAAAACCGAAAGCACTAAATTGATCC
TCAAGTTTCTGTCAGTCATCAGTCAACAGTCTTTGGAATTGTCCTTAAAGGAGAAGACATCCTGTGTTGA
ACGAGCTATTCTTGAAAGCAGCCCCATCATGGAAGCTTTCGGCAATGCGAAGACCGTGTACAACAACAAC
TCTAGTCGCTTTGGGAAGTTTGTTCAGCTGAACATCTGTCAGAAAGGAAATATTCAGGGCGGGAGAATTG
TAGATTATTTATTAGAAAAAAACCGAGTAGTAAGGCAAAATCCCGGGGAAAGGAATTATCACATATTTTA
TGCACTGCTGGCAGGGCTGGAACATGAAGAAAGAGAAGAATTTTATTTATCTACGCCAGAAAACTACCAC
TACTTGAATCAGTCTGGATGTGTAGAAGACAAGACAATCAGTGACCAGGAATCCTTTAGGGAAGTTATTA
CGGCAATGGACGTGATGCAGTTCAGCAAGGAGGAAGTTCGGGAAGTGTCGAGGCTGCTTGCTGGTATACT
GCATCTTGGGAACATAGAATTTATCACTGCTGGTGGGGCACAGGTTTCCTTCAAAACAGCTTTGGGCAGA
TCTGCGGAGTTACTTGGGCTGGACCCAACACAGCTCACAGATGCTTTGACCCAGAGATCAATGTTCCTCA
GGGGAGAAGAGATCCTCACGCCTCTCAATGTTCAACAGGCAGTAGACAGCAGGGACTCCCTGGCCATGGC
TCTGTATGCGTGCTGCTTTGAGTGGGTAATCAAGAAGATCAACAGCAGGATCAAAGGCAATGAGGACTTC
AAGTCTATTGGCATCCTCGACATCTTTGGATTTGAAAACTTTGAGGTTAATCACTTTGAACAGTTCAATA
TAAACTATGCAAACGAGAAACTTCAGGAGTACTTCAACAAGCATATTTTTTCTTTAGAACAACTAGAATA
TAGCCGGGAAGGATTAGTGTGGGAAGATATTGACTGGATAGACAATGGAGAATGCCTGGACTTGATTGAG
AAGAAACTTGGCCTCCTAGCCCTTATCAATGAAGAAAGCCATTTTCCTCAAGCCACAGACAGCACCTTAT
TGGAGAAGCTACACAGTCAGCATGCGAATAACCACTTTTATGTGAAGCCCAGAGTTGCAGTTAACAATTT
TGGAGTGAAGCACTATGCTGGAGAGGTGCAATATGATGTCCGAGGTATCTTGGAGAAGAACAGAGATACA
TTTCGAGATGACCTTCTCAATTTGCTAAGAGAAAGCCGATTTGACTTTATCTACGATCTTTTTGAACATG
TTTCAAGCCGCAACAACCAGGATACCTTGAAATGTGGAAGCAAACATCGGCGGCCTACAGTCAGCTCACA
GTTCAAGGACTCACTGCATTCCTTAATGGCAACGCTAAGCTCCTCTAATCCTTTCTTTGTTCGCTGTATC
AAGCCAAACATGCAGAAGATGCCAGACCAGTTTGACCAGGCGGTTGTGCTGAACCAGCTGCGGTACTCAG
GGATGCTGGAGACTGTGAGAATCCGCAAAGCTGGGTATGCGGTCCGAAGACCCTTTCGGGACTTTTACAA
AAGGTATAAAGTGCTGATGAGGAATCTGGCTCTGCCTGAGGACGTCCGAGGGAAGTGCACGAGCCTGCTG
CAGCTCTATGATGCCTCCAACAGCGAGTGGCAGCTGGGGAAGACCAAGGTCTTTCTTCGAGAATCCTTGG
AACAGAAACTGGAGAAGCGGAGGGAAGAGGAAGTGAGCCACGCGGCCATGGTGATTCGGGCCCATGTCTT
GGGCTTCTTAGCACGAAAACAATACAGAAAGGTCCTTTATTGTGTGGTGATAATACAGAAGAATTACAGA
GCATTCCTTCTGAGGAGGAGATTTTTGCACCTGAAAAAGGCAGCCATAGTTTTCCAGAAGCAACTCAGAG
GTCAGATTGCTCGGAGAGTTTACAGACAATTGCTGGCAGAGAAAAGGGAGCAAGAAGAAAAGAAGAAACA
GGAAGAGGAAGAAAAGAAGAAACGGGAGGAAGAAGAAAGAGAAAGAGAGAGAGAGCGAAGAGAAGCCGAG
CTCCGCGCCCAGCAGGAAGAAGAAACGAGGAAGCAGCAAGAACTCGAAGCCTTGCAGAAGAGCCAGAAGG
AAGCTGAACTGACCCGTGAACTGGAGAAACAGAAGGAAAATAAGCAGGTGGAAGAGATCCTCCGTCTGGA
GAAAGAAATCGAGGACCTGCAGCGCATGAAGGAGCAGCAGGAGCTGTCGCTGACCGAGGCTTCCCTGCAG
AAGCTGCAGGAGCGGCGGGACCAGGAGCTCCGCAGGCTGGAGGAGGAAGCGTGCAGGGCGGCCCAGGAGT
TCCTCGAGTCCCTCAATTTCGACGAGATCGACGAGTGTGTCCGGAATATCGAGCGGTCCCTGTCGGTGGG
AAGCGAATTTTCCAGCGAGCTGGCTGAGAGCGCATGCGAGGAGAAGCCCAACTTCAACTTCAGCCAGCCC
TACCCAGAGGAGGAGGTCGATGAGGGCTTCGAAGCCGACGACGACGCCTTCAAGGACTCCCCCAACCCCA
GCGAGCACGGCCACTCAGACCAGCGAACAAGTGGCATCCGGACCAGCGATGACTCTTCAGAGGAGGACCC
ATACATGAACGACACGGTGGTGCCCACCAGCCCCAGTGCGGACAGCACGGTGCTGCTCGCCCCATCAGTG
CAGGACTCCGGGAGCCTACACAACTCCTCCAGCGGCGAGTCCACCTACTGCATGCCCCAGAACGCTGGGG
ACTTGCCCTCCCCAGACGGCGACTACGACTACGACCAGGATGACTATGAGGACGGTGCCATCACTTCCGG
CAGCAGCGTGACCTTCTCCAACTCCTACGGCAGCCAGTGGTCCCCCGACTACCGCTGCTCTGTGGGGACC
TACAACAGCTCGGGTGCCTACCGGTTCAGCTCTGAGGGGGCGCAGTCCTCGTTTGAAGATAGTGAAGAGG
ACTTTGATTCCAGGTTTGATACAGATGATGAGCTTTCATACCGGCGTGACTCTGTGTACAGCTGTGTCAC
TCTGCCGTATTTCCACAGCTTTCTGTACATGAAAGGTGGCCTGATGAACTCTTGGAAACGCCGCTGGTGC
GTCCTCAAGGATGAAACCTTCTTGTGGTTCCGCTCCAAGCAGGAGGCCCTCAAGCAAGGCTGGCTCCACA
AAAAAGGGGGGGGCTCCTCCACGCTGTCCAGGAGAAATTGGAAGAAGCGCTGGTTTGTCCTCCGCCAGTC
CAAGCTGATGTACTTTGAAAACGACAGCGAGGAGAAGCTCAAGGGCACCGTAGAAGTGCGAACGGCAAAA
GAGATCATAGATAACACCACCAAGGAGAATGGGATCGACATCATTATGGCCGATAGGACTTTCCACCTGA
TTGCAGAGTCCCCAGAAGATGCCAGCCAGTGGTTCAGCGTGCTGAGTCAGGTCCACGCGTCCACGGACCA
GGAGATCCAGGAGATGCATGATGAGCAGGCAAACCCACAGAATGCTGTGGGCACCTTGGATGTGGGGCTG
ATTGATTCTGTGTGTGCCTCTGACAGCCCTGATAGACCCAACTCGTTTGTGATCATCACGGCCAACCGGG
TGCTGCACTGCAACGCCGACACGCCGGAGGAGATGCACCACTGGATAACCCTGCTGCAGAGGTCCAAAGG
GGACACCAGAGTGGAGGGCCAGGAATTCATCGTGAGAGGATGGTTGCACAAAGAGGTGAAGAACAGTCCG
AAGATGTCTTCACTGAAACTGAAGAAACGGTGGTTTGTACTCACCCACAATTCCCTGGATTACTACAAGA
GTTCAGAGAAGAACGCGCTCAAACTGGGGACCCTGGTCCTCAACAGCCTCTGCTCTGTCGTCCCCCCAGA
TGAGAAGATATTCAAAGAGACAGGCTACTGGAACGTCACCGTGTACGGGCGCAAGCACTGTTACCGGCTC
TACACCAAGCTGCTCAACGAGGCCACCCGGTGGTCCAGTGCCATTCAAAACGTGACTGACACCAAGGCCC
CGATCGACACCCCCACCCAGCAGCTGATTCAAGATATCAAGGAGAACTGCCTGAACTCGGATGTGGTGGA
ACAGATTTACAAGCGGAACCCGATCCTTCGATACACCCATCACCCCTTGCACTCCCCGCTCCTGCCCCTT
CCGTATGGGGACATAAATCTCAACTTGCTCAAAGACAAAGGCTATACCACCCTTCAGGATGAGGCCATCA
AGATATTCAATTCCCTGCAGCAACTGGAGTCCATGTCTGACCCAATTCCAATAATCCAGGGCATCCTACA
GACAGGGCATGACCTGCGACCTCTGCGGGACGAGCTGTACTGCCAGCTTATCAAACAGACCAACAAAGTG
CCCCACCCCGGCAGTGTGGGCAACCTGTACAGCTGGCAGATCCTGACATGCCTGAGCTGCACCTTCCTGC
CGAGTCGAGGGATTCTCAAGTATCTCAAGTTCCATCTGAAAAGGATACGGGAACAGTTTCCAGGAACCGA
GATGGAAAAATACGCTCTCTTCACTTACGAATCTCTTAAGAAAACCAAATGCCGAGAGTTTGTGCCTTCC
CGAGATGAAATAGAAGCTCTGATCCACAGGCAGGAAATGACATCCACGGTCTATTGCCATGGCGGCGGCT
CCTGCAAGATCACCATCAACTCCCACACCACTGCTGGGGAGGTGGTGGAGAAGCTGATCCGAGGCCTGGC
CATGGAGGACAGCAGGAACATGTTTGCTTTGTTTGAATACAACGGCCACGTCGACAAAGCCATTGAAAGT
CGAACCGTCGTAGCTGATGTCTTAGCCAAGTTTGAAAAGCTGGCTGCCACATCCGAGGTTGGGGACCTGC
CATGGAAATTCTACTTCAAACTTTACTGCTTCCTGGACACAGACAACGTGCCAAAAGACAGTGTGGAGTT
TGCATTTATGTTTGAACAGGCCCACGAAGCGGTTATCCATGGCCACCATCCAGCCCCGGAAGAAAACCTC
CAGGTTCTTGCTGCCCTGCGACTCCAGTATCTGCAGGGGGATTATACTCTGCACGCTGCCATCCCACCTC
TCGAAGAGGTTTATTCCCTGCAGAGACTCAAGGCCCGCATCAGCCAGTCAACCAAAACCTTCACCCCTTG
TGAACGGCTGGAGAAGAGGCGGACGAGCTTCCTAGAGGGGACCCTGAGGCGGAGCTTCCGGACAGGATCC
GTGGTCCGGCAGAAGGTCGAGGAGGAGCAGATGCTGGACATGTGGATTAAGGAAGAAGTCTCCTCTGCTC
GAGCCAGTATCATTGACAAGTGGAGGAAATTTCAGGGAATGAACCAGGAACAGGCCATGGCCAAGTACAT
GGCCTTGATCAAGGAGTGGCCTGGCTATGGCTCGACGCTGTTTGATGTGGAGTGCAAGGAAGGTGGCTTC
CCTCAGGAACTCTGGTTGGGTGTCAGCGCGGACGCCGTCTCCGTCTACAAGCGTGGAGAGGGAAGACCAC
TGGAAGTCTTCCAGTATGAACACATCCTCTCTGCTTTTGGGGCACCCCTGGCGAATGACTATAAGATCGT
GGTCGATGAGAGGGAGCTGCTCTTTGAAACCAGTGAGGTGGTGGATGTGGCCAAGCTCATGAAAGCCTAC
ATCAGCATGATCGTGAAGAAGCGCTACAGCACGACACGCTCCGCCAGCAGCCAGGGCAGCTCCAGGTGAA
GGCGGTCTAGATAACTGATCATAATCAGCCATACCACATTTGTAGAGGTTTTACTTGCTTTAAAAAACCT
CCCACACCTCCCCCTGAACCTGAAACATAAAATGAATGCAATTGTTGTTGTTAACTTGTTTATTGCAGCT
TATAATGGTTACAAATAAAGCAATAGCATCACAAATTTCACAAATAAAGCATTTTTTTCACTGCATTCTA
GTTGTGGTTTGTCCAAACTCATCAATGTATCTTAACGCGTAAATTGTAAGCGTTAATATTTTGTTAAAAT
TCGCGTTAAATTTTTGTTAAATCAGCTCATTTTTTAACCAATAGGCCGAAATCGGCAAAATCCCTTATAA
ATCAAAAGAATAGACCGAGATAGGGT
[37 nt withheld, positions 8007-8043]
AAAGAACGTGGACTCCAACGTCAAAGG
[49 nt withheld, positions 8071-8119]
T
[91 nt withheld, positions 8121-8211]
G
[124 nt withheld, positions 8213-8336]
CAGGTGGCACTTTTCGGGGAAATGTGCGCGGAACCCCTATTTGTTTATTTTTCTAAATACATTCAAATAT
GTATCCGCTCATGAGACAATAACCCTGATAAATGCTTCAATAATATTGAAAAAGGAAGAGTCCTGAGGCG
GAAAGAACCAGCTGTGGAATGTGTGTCAGTTAGGGTGTGGAAAGTCCCCAGGCTCCCCAGCAGGCAGAAG
TATGCAAAGCATGCATCTCAATTAGTCAGCAACCAGGTGTGGAAAGTCCCCAGGCTCCCCAGCAGGCAGA
AGTATGCAAAGCATGCATCTCAATTAGTCAGCAACCATAGTCCCGCCCCTAACTCCGCCCATCCCGCCCC
TAACTCCGCCCAGTTCCGCCCATTCTCCGCCCCATGGCTGACTAATTTTTTTTATTTATGCAGAGGCCGA
GGCCGCCTCGGCCTCTGAGCTATTCCAGAAGTAGTGAGGAGGCTTTTTTGGAGGCCTAGGCTTTTGCAAA
GATCGATCAAGAGACAGGATGAGGATCGTTTCGCATGATTGAACAAGATGGATTGCACGCAGGTTCTCCG
GCCGCTTGGGTGGAGAGGCTATTCGGCTATGACTGGGCACAACAGACAATCGGCTGCTCTGATGCCGCCG
TGTTCCGGCTGTCAGCGCAGGGGCGCCCGGTTCTTTTTGTCAAGACCGACCTGTCCGGTGCCCTGAATGA
ACTGCAAGACGAGGCAGCGCGGCTATCGTGGCTGGCCACGACGGGCGTTCCTTGCGCAGCTGTGCTCGAC
GTTGTCACTGAAGCGGGAAGGGACTGGCTGCTATTGGGCGAAGTGCCGGGGCAGGATCTCCTGTCATCTC
ACCTTGCTCCTGCCGAGAAAGTATCCATCATGGCTGATGCAATGCGGCGGCTGCATACGCTTGATCCGGC
TACCTGCCCATTCGACCACCAAGCGAAACATCGCATCGAGCGAGCACGTACTCGGATGGAAGCCGGTCTT
GTCGATCAGGATGATCTGGACGAAGAGCATCAGGGGCTCGCGCCAGCCGAACTGTTCGCCAGGCTCAAGG
CGAGCATGCCCGACGGCGAGGATCTCGTCGTGACCCATGGCGATGCCTGCTTGCCGAATATCATGGTGGA
AAATGGCCGCTTTTCTGGATTCATCGACTGTGGCCGGCTGGGTGTGGCGGACCGCTATCAGGACATAGCG
TTGGCTACCCGTGATATTGCTGAAGAGCTTGGCGGCGAATGGGCTGACCGCTTCCTCGTGCTTTACGGTA
TCGCCGCTCCCGATTCGCAGCGCATCGCCTTCTATCGCCTTCTTGACGAGTTCTTCTGAGCGGGACTCTG
GGGTTCGAAATGACCGACCAAGCGACGCCCAACCTGCCATCACGAGATTTCGATTCCACCGCCGCCTTCT
ATGAAAGGTTGGGCTTCGGAATCGTTTTCCGGGACGCCGGCTGGATGATCCTCCAGCGCGGGGATCTCAT
GCTGGAGTTCTTCGCCCACCCTAGGGGGAGGCTAACTGAAACACGGAAGGAGACAATACCGGAAGGAACC
CGCGCTATGACGGCAATAAAAAGACAGAATAAAACGCACGGTGTTGGGTCGTTTGTTCATAAACGCGGGG
TTCGGTCCCAGGGCTGGCACTCTGTCGATACCCCACCGAGACCCCATTGGGGCCAATACGCCCGCGTTTC
TTCCTTTTCCCCACCCCACCCCCCAAGTTCGGGTGAAGGCCCAGGGCTCGCAGCCAACGTCGGGGCGGCA
GGCCCTGCCATAGCCTCAGGTTACTCATATATACTTTAGATTGATTTAAAACTTCATTTTTAATTTAAAA
GGATCTAGGTGAAGATCCTTTTTGATAATCTCATGACCAAAATCCCTTAACGTGAGTTTTCGTTCCACTG
AGCGTCAGACCCCGTAGAAAAGATCAAAGGATCTTCTTGAGATCCTTTTTTTCTGCGCGTAATCTGCTGC
TTGCAAACAAAAAAACCACCGCTACCAGCGGTGGTTTGTTTGCCGGATCAAGAGCTACCAACTCTTTTTC
CGAAGGTAACTGGCTTCAGCAGAGCGCAGATACCAAATACTGTTCTTCTAGTGTAGCCGTAGTTAGGCCA
CCACTTCAAGAACTCTGTAGCACCGCCTACATACCTCGCTCTGCTAATCCTGTTACCAGTGGCTGCTGCC
AGTGGCGATAAGTCGTGTCTTACCGGGTTGGACTCAAGACGATAGTTACCGGATAAGGCGCAGCGGTCGG
GCTGAACGGGGGGTTCGTGCACACAGCCCAGCTTGGAGCGAACGACCTACACCGAACTGAGATACCTACA
GCGTGAGCTATGAGAAAGCGCCACGCTTCCCGAAGGGAGAAAGGCGGACAGGTATCCGGTAAGCGGCAGG
GTCGGAACAGGAGAGCGCACGAGGGAGCTTCCAGGGGGAAACGCCTGGTATCTTTATAGTCCTGTCGGGT
TTCGCCACCTCTGACTTGAGCGTCGATTTTTGTGATGCTCGTCAGGGGGGCGGAGCCTATGGAAAAACGC
CAGCAACGCGGCCTTTTTACGGTTCCTGGCCTTTTGCTGGCCTTTTGCTCACATGTTCTTTCCTGCGTTA
TCCCCTGATTCTGTGGATAACCGTATTACCGCCATGCAT
